Addgene plasmid #240021: pSIN4-BCAT1
Purpose: Expresses human BCAT1 fused to 3X Flag in mammalian cells
Depositing lab: Rui Su. Depositing organization: Beckman Research Institute of the City of Hope. Publication: DDX6 undergoes phase separation to modulate metabolic plasticity and chemoresistance. Bi H, Li W, Ren L, Zhang H, Dong L, Chan A, Wang X, Yang L, Zhang X, Xue M, Qin H, Wu X, Hoeve-Scott JT, Zhang B, Li L, Wunderlich M, Mulloy JC, Rosen ST, Chen J, Li X, Chen CW, Su R. Nat Commun. 2025 Dec 2;17(1):260. doi: 10.1038/s41467-025-66966-4. PubMed 41330929.
Backbone
  Vector backbone: pSIN4
  Vector type: Lentiviral
Growth in bacteria
  Bacterial resistance: Ampicillin, 100 μg/mL
  Growth temperature: 37°C
  Growth strain: NEB Stable
  Copy number: High Copy
Gene/Insert
  Gene/Insert name: BCAT1
  Species: H. sapiens (human)
  Tag / fusion protein: Flag (C terminal on insert)
  Cloning method: Unknown
Terms and licenses: Academic/Nonprofit Terms; Industry Terms: Not Available to Industry
How to cite: pSIN4-BCAT1 was a gift from Rui Su (Addgene plasmid # 240021 ; http://n2t.net/addgene:240021 ; RRID:Addgene_240021)
