[The description below was written by a language model from this plasmid's Addgene catalogue record and pLannotate feature annotations shown in this document.]
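Description:
pSIN4-BCAT1 is a self-inactivating HIV-1-based lentiviral transfer plasmid built on the pSIN4 backbone for expressing human BCAT1 in mammalian cells. It is maintained in E. coli through a high-copy ColE1/pUC-type origin and selected with ampicillin via the β-lactamase gene. The viral portion contains a truncated 5' LTR, the Ψ packaging signal with an adjoining gag fragment, the Rev response element for Rev-dependent nuclear export of the genomic RNA, the cPPT/CTS element, and a ΔU3 3' LTR. The U3 deletion is copied to both LTRs during reverse transcription, which silences LTR promoter activity in the integrated provirus. A bGH polyadenylation signal lies downstream of the 3' LTR. The short nef, Rev, SV40 small t and SV40 promoter annotations are fragment matches, most likely residual backbone sequence rather than functional units.

Between the LTRs, the constitutive human EF-1α promoter drives a bicistronic transcript. The first cistron is the BCAT1 coding sequence, which encodes the branched-chain amino acid aminotransferase that catalyses the first step of leucine, isoleucine and valine catabolism. The catalogue entry describes a C-terminal 3X Flag tag on this insert. The tag is not separately annotated in the feature table, although there is unannotated sequence between the end of BCAT1 and the next element. An EMCV IRES then allows cap-independent translation of puromycin N-acetyltransferase from the same mRNA, so puromycin selection enriches for transduced cells that also express the insert. The plasmid carries no packaging or envelope genes, which must be supplied in trans to make virus. The record supports its use for stable expression of Flag-tagged BCAT1, with the tag available for detection or pulldown.
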