Features (pLannotate 1.2.2; 19 found; start..end, strand, type, name):
    377..634     +  LTR            5' LTR (truncated): truncated 5' long terminal repeat (LTR) from HIV-1
    681..806     +  misc_feature   HIV-1 Ψ: packaging signal of human immunodeficiency virus type 1
    790..1153    +  CDS            HIV-1 gag (fragment): gag protein from human immunodeficiency virus 1; gag
   1299..1532    +  misc_feature   RRE: The Rev response element (RRE) of HIV-1 allows for Rev-dependent mRNA export from the nucleus to the cytoplasm.
   1909..2009    +  CDS            Rev (fragment): human immunodeficiency virus 1 (HIV-1) Rev protein; rev; enhances nuclear export of unspliced and incompletely spliced viral mRNAs
   2048..2165    +  misc_feature   cPPT/CTS: central polypurine tract and central termination sequence of HIV-1
   2221..2287    +  CDS            small t antigen (fragment): SV40 (simian virus 40) small t antigen
   2294..3472    +  promoter       EF-1α promoter: strong constitutive promoter for human elongation factor EF-1α
   3486..4643    +  CDS            BCAT1: BCAT1_HUMAN - Also known as BCT1, ECA39. Experimental evidence at protein level: Swiss-Prot protein existence level 1. Catalyzes the first reaction in the catabolism of the essential branched chain amino acids leucine, isoleucine, and valine. From Homo sapiens (Human).
   4847..5309    +  misc_feature   IRES: internal ribosome entry site (IRES) of the encephalomyocarditis virus (EMCV)
   5342..5941    +  CDS            PuroR: puromycin N-acetyltransferase; pac from Streptomyces alboniger; confers resistance to puromycin
   5948..6142    +  CDS            nef (fragment): NEF_HV1Z2 - Experimental evidence at protein level: Swiss-Prot protein existence level 1. Extracellular Nef protein targets CD4(+) T-lymphocytes for apoptosis by interacting with CXCR4 surface receptors. From Human immunodeficiency virus type 1 group M subtype D (isolate Z2/CDC-Z34) (HIV-1).
   6144..6377    +  LTR            3' LTR (ΔU3): self-inactivating 3' long terminal repeat (LTR) from HIV-1
   6534..6758    +  polyA_signal   bGH poly(A) signal: bovine growth hormone polyadenylation signal
   6762..6783    +  promoter       SV40 promoter (fragment): SV40 enhancer and early promoter
   6854..6958    +  promoter       AmpR promoter: bla
   6959..7819    +  CDS            AmpR: β-lactamase; bla; confers resistance to ampicillin, carbenicillin, and related antibiotics
   7990..8578    +  rep_origin     ori: high-copy-number ColE1/pMB1/pBR322/pUC origin of replication
   8736..329     +  CDS            nef (fragment) (across the origin): NEF_HV1BR - Experimental evidence at protein level: Swiss-Prot protein existence level 1. Extracellular Nef protein targets CD4(+) T-lymphocytes for apoptosis by interacting with CXCR4 surface receptors (PubMed:14990729). From Human immunodeficiency virus type 1 group M subtype B (isolate BRU/LAI) (HIV-1).
>Addgene plasmid #240021 | pSIN4-BCAT1 | addgene full sequence | sequence record 479100 | Addgene NGS Result
TGGAAGGGCTAATTCACTCCCAAAGAAGACAAGATATCCTTGATCTGTGGATCTACCACACACAAGGCTA
CTTCCCTGATTAGCAGAACTACACACCAGGGCCAGGGGTCAGATATCCACTGACCTTTGGATGGTGCTAC
AAGCTAGTACCAGTTGAGCCAGATAAGGTAGAAGAGGCCAATAAAGGAGAGAACACCAGCTTGTTACACC
CTGTGAGCCTGCATGGGATGGATGACCCGGAGAGAGAAGTGTTAGAGTGGAGGTTTGACAGCCGCCTAGC
ATTTCATCACGTGGCCCGAGAGCTGCATCCGGAGTACTTCAAGAACTGCTGATATCGAGCTTGCTACAAG
GGACTTTCCGCTGGGGACTTTCCAGGGAGGCGTGGCCTGGGCGGGACTGGGGAGTGGCGAGCCCTCAGAT
CCTGCATATAAGCAGCTGCTTTTTGCCTGTACTGGGTCTCTCTGGTTAGACCAGATCTGAGCCTGGGAGC
TCTCTGGCTAACTAGGGAACCCACTGCTTAAGCCTCAATAAAGCTTGCCTTGAGTGCTTCAAGTAGTGTG
TGCCCGTCTGTTGTGTGACTCTGGTAACTAGAGATCCCTCAGACCCTTTTAGTCAGTGTGGAAAATCTCT
AGCAGTGGCGCCCGAACAGGGACTTGAAAGCGAAAGGGAAACCAGAGGAGCTCTCTCGACGCAGGACTCG
GCTTGCTGAAGCGCGCACGGCAAGAGGCGAGGGGCGGCGACTGGTGAGTACGCCAAAAATTTTGACTAGC
GGAGGCTAGAAGGAGAGAGATGGGTGCGAGAGCGTCAGTATTAAGCGGGGGAGAATTAGATCGCGATGGG
AAAAAATTCGGTTAAGGCCAGGGGGAAAGAAAAAATATAAATTAAAACATATAGTATGGGCAAGCAGGGA
GCTAGAACGATTCGCAGTTAATCCTGGCCTGTTAGAAACATCAGAAGGCTGTAGACAAATACTGGGACAG
CTACAACCATCCCTTCAGACAGGATCAGAAGAACTTAGATCATTATATAATACAGTAGCAACCCTCTATT
GTGTGCATCAAAGGATAGAGATAAAAGACACCAAGGAAGCTTTAGACAAGATAGAGGAAGAGCAAAACAA
AAGTAAGACCACCGCACAGCAAGCGGCCGCTGATCTTCAGACCTGGAGGAGGAGATATGAGGGACAATTG
GAGAAGTGAATTATATAAATATAAAGTAGTAAAAATTGAACCATTAGGAGTAGCACCCACCAAGGCAAAG
AGAAGAGTGGTGCAGAGAGAAAAAAGAGCAGTGGGAATAGGAGCTTTGTTCCTTGGGTTCTTGGGAGCAG
CAGGAAGCACTATGGGCGCAGCGTCAATGACGCTGACGGTACAGGCCAGACAATTATTGTCTGGTATAGT
GCAGCAGCAGAACAATTTGCTGAGGGCTATTGAGGCGCAACAGCATCTGTTGCAACTCACAGTCTGGGGC
ATCAAGCAGCTCCAGGCAAGAATCCTGGCTGTGGAAAGATACCTAAAGGATCAACAGCTCCTGGGGATTT
GGGGTTGCTCTGGAAAACTCATTTGCACCACTGCTGTGCCTTGGAATGCTAGTTGGAGTAATAAATCTCT
GGAACAGATTTGGAATCACACGACCTGGATGGAGTGGGACAGAGAAATTAACAATTACACAAGCTTAATA
CACTCCTTAATTGAAGAATCGCAAAACCAGCAAGAAAAGAATGAACAAGAATTATTGGAATTAGATAAAT
GGGCAAGTTTGTGGAATTGGTTTAACATAACAAATTGGCTGTGGTATATAAAATTATTCATAATGATAGT
AGGAGGCTTGGTAGGTTTAAGAATAGTTTTTGCTGTACTTTCTATAGTGAATAGAGTTAGGCAGGGATAT
TCACCATTATCGTTTCAGACCCACCTCCCAACCCCGAGGGGACCCGACAGGCCCGAAGGAATAGAAGAAG
AAGGTGGAGAGAGAGACAGAGACAGATCCATTCGATTAGTGAACGGATCTCGACGGTATCGCCACAAATG
GCAGTATTCATCCACAATTTTAAAAGAAAGGGGGGGATTGGGGGGTACAGTGCAGGGGAAAGAATAGTAG
ACATAATAGCAACAGACATACAAACTAAAGAATTACAAAAACAAATTACAAAAATTCAAAATTTTCGGGT
TTATTACAGGGACAGCAGAGATCCACTTTGGATCGATAAGCTTTGCAAAGATGGATAAAGTTTTAAACAG
AGAGGAATCTTTGCAGCTAATGGACCTTCTAGGTCTTGAAAGGAGTGGGAATTGGCTCCGGTGCCCGTCA
GTGGGCAGAGCGCACATCGCCCACAGTCCCCGAGAAGTTGGGGGGAGGGGTCGGCAATTGAACCGGTGCC
TAGAGAAGGTGGCGCGGGGTAAACTGGGAAAGTGATGTCGTGTACTGGCTCCGCCTTTTTCCCGAGGGTG
GGGGAGAACCGTATATAAGTGCAGTAGTCGCCGTGAACGTTCTTTTTCGCAACGGGTTTGCCGCCAGAAC
ACAGGTAAGTGCCGTGTGTGGTTCCCGCGGGCCTGGCCTCTTTACGGGTTATGGCCCTTGCGTGCCTTGA
ATTACTTCCACCTGGCTGCAGTACGTGATTCTTGATCCCGAGCTTCGGGTTGGAAGTGGGTGGGAGAGTT
CGAGGCCTTGCGCTTAAGGAGCCCCTTCGCCTCGTGCTTGAGTTGAGGCCTGGCCTGGGCGCTGGGGCCG
CCGCGTGCGAATCTGGTGGCACCTTCGCGCCTGTCTCGCTGCTTTCGATAAGTCTCTAGCCATTTAAAAT
TTTTGATGACCTGCTGCGACGCTTTTTTTCTGGCAAGATAGTCTTGTAAATGCGGGCCAAGATCTGCACA
CTGGTATTTCGGTTTTTGGGGCCGCGGGCGGCGACGGGGCCCGTGCGTCCCAGCGCACATGTTCGGCGAG
GCGGGGCCTGCGAGCGCGGCCACCGAGAATCGGACGGGGGTAGTCTCAAGCTGGCCGGCCTGCTCTGGTG
CCTGGCCTCGCGCCGCCGTGTATCGCCCCGCCCTGGGCGGCAAGGCTGGCCCGGTCGGCACCAGTTGCGT
GAGCGGAAAGATGGCCGCTTCCCGGCCCTGCTGCAGGGAGCTCAAAATGGAGGACGCGGCGCTCGGGAGA
GCGGGCGGGTGAGTCACCCACACAAAGGAAAAGGGCCTTTCCGTCCTCAGCCGTCGCTTCATGTGACTCC
ACGGAGTACCGGGCGCCGTCCAGGCACCTCGATTAGTTCTCGAGCTTTTGGAGTACGTCGTCTTTAGGTT
GGGGGGAGGGGTTTTATGCGATGGAGTTTCCCCACACTGAGTGGGTGGAGACTGAAGTTAGGCCAGCTTG
GCACTTGATGTAATTCTCCTTGGAATTTGCCCTTTTTGAGTTTGGATCTTGGTTCATTCTCAAGCCTCAG
ACAGTGGTTCAAAGTTTTTTTCTTCCATTTCAGGTGTCGTGAGGAATTCGCCACCATGAAGGATTGCAGT
AACGGATGCTCCGCAGAGTGTACCGGAGAAGGAGGATCAAAAGAGGTGGTGGGGACTTTTAAGGCTAAAG
ACCTAATAGTCACACCAGCTACCATTTTAAAGGAAAAACCAGACCCCAATAATCTGGTTTTTGGAACTGT
GTTCACGGATCATATGCTGACGGTGGAGTGGTCCTCAGAGTTTGGATGGGAGAAACCTCATATCAAGCCT
CTTCAGAACCTGTCATTGCACCCTGGCTCATCAGCTTTGCACTATGCAGTGGAATTATTTGAAGGATTGA
AGGCATTTCGAGGAGTAGATAATAAAATTCGACTGTTTCAGCCAAACCTCAACATGGATAGAATGTATCG
CTCTGCTGTGAGGGCAACTCTGCCGGTATTTGACAAAGAAGAGCTCTTAGAGTGTATTCAACAGCTTGTG
AAATTGGATCAAGAATGGGTCCCATATTCAACATCTGCTAGTCTGTATATTCGTCCTACATTCATTGGAA
CTGAGCCTTCTCTTGGAGTCAAGAAGCCTACCAAAGCCCTGCTCTTTGTACTCTTGAGCCCAGTGGGACC
TTATTTTTCAAGTGGAACCTTTAATCCAGTGTCCCTGTGGGCCAATCCCAAGTATGTAAGAGCCTGGAAA
GGTGGAACTGGGGACTGCAAGATGGGAGGGAATTACGGCTCATCTCTTTTTGCCCAATGTGAAGCAGTAG
ATAATGGGTGTCAGCAGGTCCTGTGGCTCTATGGAGAGGACCATCAGATCACTGAAGTGGGAACTATGAA
TCTTTTTCTTTACTGGATAAATGAAGATGGAGAAGAAGAACTGGCAACTCCTCCACTAGATGGCATCATT
CTTCCAGGAGTGACAAGGCGGTGCATTCTGGACCTGGCACATCAGTGGGGTGAATTTAAGGTGTCAGAGA
GATACCTCACCATGGATGACTTGACAACAGCCCTGGAGGGGAACAGAGTGAGAGAGATGTTTGGCTCTGG
TACAGCCTGTGTTGTTTGCCCAGTTTCTGATATACTGTACAAAGGCGAGACAATACACATTCCAACTATG
GAGAATGGTCCTAAGCTGGCAAGCCGCATCTTGAGCAAATTAACTGATATCCAGTATGGAAGAGAAGAGA
GCGACTGGACAATTGTGCTATCCGACTACAAAGACGATGACGACAAGTGACGCGTAAACTAGTTCGAAGG
ATCCGCATGCATCTAGGGCGGCCAATTCCGCCCCTCTCCCCCCCCCCCCTCTCCCTCCCCCCCCCCTAAC
GTTACTGGCCGAAGCCGCTTGGAATAAGGCCGGTGTGCGTTTGTCTATATGTTATTTTCCACCATATTGC
CGTCTTTTGGCAATGTGAGGGCCCGGAAACCTGGCCCTGTCTTCTTGACGAGCATTCCTAGGGGTCTTTC
CCCTCTCGCCAAAGGAATGCAAGGTCTGTTGAATGTCGTGAAGGAAGCAGTTCCTCTGGAAGCTTCTTGA
AGACAAACAACGTCTGTAGCGACCCTTTGCAGGCAGCGGAACCCCCCACCTGGCGACAGGTGCCTCTGCG
GCCAAAAGCCACGTGTATAAGATACACCTGCAAAGGCGGCACAACCCCAGTGCCACGTTGTGAGTTGGAT
AGTTGTGGAAAGAGTCAAATGGCTCTCCTCAAGCGTATTCAACAAGGGGCTGAAGGATGCCCAGAAGGTA
CCCCATTGTATGGGATCTGATCTGGGGCCTCGGTGCACATGCTTTACATGTGTTTAGTCGAGGTTAAAAA
AACGTCTAGGCCCCCCGAACCACGGGGACGTGGTTTTCCTTTGAAAAACACGATGATAAGCTTGCCACAA
CCCACAAGGAGACGACCTTCCATGACCGAGTACAAGCCCACGGTGCGCCTCGCCACCCGCGACGACGTCC
CCCGGGCCGTACGCACCCTCGCCGCCGCGTTCGCCGACTACCCCGCCACGCGCCACACCGTCGACCCGGA
CCGCCACATCGAGCGGGTCACCGAGCTGCAAGAACTCTTCCTCACGCGCGTCGGGCTCGACATCGGCAAG
GTGTGGGTCGCGGACGACGGCGCCGCGGTGGCGGTCTGGACCACGCCGGAGAGCGTCGAAGCGGGGGCGG
TGTTCGCCGAGATCGGCCCGCGCATGGCCGAGTTGAGCGGTTCCCGGCTGGCCGCGCAGCAACAGATGGA
AGGCCTCCTGGCGCCGCACCGGCCCAAGGAGCCCGCGTGGTTCCTGGCCACCGTCGGCGTCTCGCCCGAC
CACCAGGGCAAGGGTCTGGGCAGCGCCGTCGTGCTCCCCGGAGTGGAGGCGGCCGAGCGCGCCGGGGTGC
CCGCCTTCCTGGAGACCTCCGCGCCCCGCAACCTCCCCTTCTACGAGCGGCTCGGCTTCACCGTCACCGC
CGACGTCGAGGTGCCCGAAGGACCGCGCACCTGGTGCATGACCCGCAAGCCCGGTGCCTGATAATAGGCG
GCCGCTCGAGACCTAGAAAAACATGGAGCAATCACAAGTAGCAATACAGCAGCTACCAATGCTGATTGTG
CCTGGCTAGAAGCACAAGAGGAGGAGGAGGTGGGTTTTCCAGTCACACCTCAGGTACCTTTAAGACCAAT
GACTTACAAGGCAGCTGTAGATCTTAGCCACTTTTTAAAAGAAAAGGGGGGACTGGAAGGGCTAATTCAC
TCCCAACGAAGACAAGATCTGCTTTTTGCTTGTACTGGGTCTCTCTGGTTAGACCAGATCTGAGCCTGGG
AGCTCTCTGGCTAACTAGGGAACCCACTGCTTAAGCCTCAATAAAGCTTGCCTTGAGTGCTTCAAGTAGT
GTGTGCCCGTCTGTTGTGTGACTCTGGTAACTAGAGATCCCTCAGACCCTTTTAGTCAGTGTGGAAAATC
TCTAGCAGTAGTAGTTCATGTCATCTTATTATTCAGTATTTATAACTTGCAAAGAAATGAATATCAGAGA
GTGAGAGGCCTTGACATTATAATAGATTTAGCAGGAATTGAACTAGGAGTGGAGCACACAGGCAAAGTTC
TAGAGCTCGCTGATCAGCCTCGACTGTGCCTTCTAGTTGCCAGCCATCTGTTGTTTGCCCCTCCCCCGTG
CCTTCCTTGACCCTGGAAGGTGCCACTCCCACTGTCCTTTCCTAATAAAATGAGGAAATTGCATCGCATT
GTCTGAGTAGGTGTCATTCTATTCTGGGGGGTGGGGTGGGGCAGGACAGCAAGGGGGAGGATTGGGAAGA
CAATAGCAGGCATGCTGGGGATGCGGTGGGCTCTATGGCTTCTGAGGCGGAAAGAACCAGCTGGGGGCGC
GCCCCTCGAGGCCGCCATGGTCATAGCTGTTTGACGTCAGGTGGCACTTTTCGGGGAAATGTGCGCGGAA
CCCCTATTTGTTTATTTTTCTAAATACATTCAAATATGTATCCGCTCACGAGACAATAACCCTGATAAAT
GCTTCAATAATATTGAAAAAGGAAGAGTATGAGTATTCAACATTTCCGTGTCGCCCTTATTCCCTTTTTT
GCGGCATTTTGCCTTCCTGTTTTTGCTCACCCAGAAACGCTGGTGAAAGTAAAAGATGCTGAAGATCAGT
TGGGTGCACGAGTGGGTTACATCGAACTGGATCTCAACAGCGGTAAGATCCTTGAGAGTTTTCGCCCCGA
AGAACGTTTTCCAATGATGAGCACTTTTAAAGTTCTGCTATGTGGCGCGGTATTATCCCGTATTGACGCC
GGGCAAGAGCAACTCGGTCGCCGCATACACTATTCTCAGAATGACTTGGTTGAGTACTCACCAGTCACAG
AAAAGCATCTTACGGATGGCATGACAGTAAGAGAATTATGCAGTGCTGCCATAACCATGAGTGATAACAC
TGCGGCCAACTTACTTCTGACAACGATCGGAGGACCGAAGGAGCTAACCGCTTTTTTGCACAACATGGGG
GATCATGTAACTCGCCTTGATCGTTGGGAACCGGAGCTGAATGAAGCCATACCAAACGACGAGCGTGACA
CCACGATGCCTGTAGCAATGGCAACAACGTTGCGCAAACTATTAACTGGCGAACTACTTACTCTAGCTTC
CCGGCAACAATTAATAGACTGGATGGAGGCGGATAAAGTTGCAGGACCACTTCTGCGCTCGGCCCTTCCG
GCTGGCTGGTTTATTGCTGATAAATCTGGAGCCGGTGAGCGTGGGTCTCGCGGTATCATTGCAGCACTGG
GGCCAGATGGTAAGCCCTCCCGTATCGTAGTTATCTACACGACGGGGAGTCAGGCAACTATGGATGAACG
AAATAGACAGATCGCTGAGATAGGTGCCTCACTGATTAAGCATTGGTAACTGTCAGACCAAGTTTACTCA
TATATACTTTAGATTGATTTAAAACTTCATTTTTAATTTAAAAGGATCTAGGTGAAGATCCTTTTTGATA
ATCTCATGACCAAAATCCCTTAACGTGAGTTTTCGTTCCACTGAGCGTCAGACCCCGTAGAAAAGATCAA
AGGATCTTCTTGAGATCCTTTTTTTCTGCGCGTAATCTGCTGCTTGCAAACAAAAAAACCACCGCTACCA
GCGGTGGTTTGTTTGCCGGATCAAGAGCTACCAACTCTTTTTCCGAAGGTAACTGGCTTCAGCAGAGCGC
AGATACCAAATACTGTTCTTCTAGTGTAGCCGTAGTTAGGCCACCACTTCAAGAACTCTGTAGCACCGCC
TACATACCTCGCTCTGCTAATCCTGTTACCAGTGGCTGCTGCCAGTGGCGATAAGTCGTGTCTTACCGGG
TTGGACTCAAGACGATAGTTACCGGATAAGGCGCAGCGGTCGGGCTGAACGGGGGGTTCGTGCACACAGC
CCAGCTTGGAGCGAACGACCTACACCGAACTGAGATACCTACAGCGTGAGCTATGAGAAAGCGCCACGCT
TCCCGAAGGGAGAAAGGCGGACAGGTATCCGGTAAGCGGCAGGGTCGGAACAGGAGAGCGCACGAGGGAG
CTTCCAGGGGGAAACGCCTGGTATCTTTATAGTCCTGTCGGGTTTCGCCACCTCTGACTTGAGCGTCGAT
TTTTGTGATGCTCGTCAGGGGGGCGGAGCCTATGGAAAAACGCCAGCAACGCGGCCTTTTTACGGTTCTG
GCCTTTTGCACGGACCGCCACTGCCAATTACCTGTGGTTTCATTTACTCTAAACCTGTGATTCCTCTGAA
TTATTTTCATTTTAAAGAAATTGTATTTGTTAAATATGTACTACAAACTTAGTAGT
